Addgene plasmid #246579: p3xFLAG-CMV-9-BAP-RECK
Purpose: Expression vector for human RECK, N-terminal 3xFLAG-BAP tag
Depositing lab: Mario Vallon. Depositing organization: Julius-Maximilians-Universitaet Wuerzburg. Publication: WNT7A/B assemble a GPR124-RECK-LRP5/6 co-receptor complex to activate beta-catenin signaling in brain endothelial cells. Heiden R, Hannig L, Kuo CJ, Ergun S, Braunger BM, Vallon M. J Biol Chem. 2025 Sep 4:110682. doi: 10.1016/j.jbc.2025.110682. PubMed 40914247.
Backbone
  Vector backbone: p3xFLAG-CMV-9
  Vector type: Mammalian Expression
  Selectable markers: Neomycin (select with G418)
Growth in bacteria
  Bacterial resistance: Ampicillin, 100 μg/mL
  Growth temperature: 37°C
  Growth strain: EPI300
  Copy number: High Copy
Gene/Insert
  Gene/Insert name: RECK
  Species: H. sapiens (human)
  Insert size (bp): 2961
  Entrez Gene: RECK (a.k.a. ST15)
  Promoter: CMV
  Tag / fusion protein: 3xFLAG-BAP/AviTag (N terminal on insert)
  Cloning method: Restriction Enzyme; 5′ cloning site Unspecified (unknown if destroyed)
Resource information
  A portion of this plasmid was derived from a plasmid made by: Incyte cDNA clone LIFESEQ4097514
Terms and licenses: Academic/Nonprofit Terms; Industry Terms: Not Available to Industry
How to cite: p3xFLAG-CMV-9-BAP-RECK was a gift from Mario Vallon (Addgene plasmid # 246579 ; http://n2t.net/addgene:246579 ; RRID:Addgene_246579)
