[The description below was written by a language model from this plasmid's Addgene catalogue record and pLannotate feature annotations shown in this document.]
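Description:
p3xFLAG-CMV-9-BAP-RECK is a mammalian expression plasmid built on the p3xFLAG-CMV-9 backbone for producing tagged human RECK (also known as ST15). In E. coli it is maintained as a high-copy plasmid through a ColE1/pUC-type origin and selected with ampicillin via the β-lactamase gene. An f1 origin is also present. For selection in mammalian cells, an SV40 enhancer/early promoter drives a neomycin phosphotransferase gene terminated by an SV40 polyadenylation signal, allowing G418 selection of stable transfectants. The automated annotation also picks up adjacent ble and partial str sequences, which typically accompany neo from its transposon source, along with small lac, T7 and other fragments that appear to be backbone remnants.

The expression cassette uses the human CMV immediate early enhancer and promoter and ends in a human growth hormone polyadenylation signal. The open reading frame begins with a preprotrypsin leader, which directs the product into the secretory pathway, followed by a 3xFLAG epitope with an enterokinase cleavage site, then a biotin acceptor peptide (BAP/AviTag, annotated as a partial match) that can be enzymatically biotinylated, and finally the RECK coding sequence. Placing the tags after a heterologous signal peptide keeps them at the N terminus of the mature protein. The record does not say whether RECK's own signal sequence was removed. The catalogue lists a 2,961 bp insert, slightly longer than the annotated RECK region, and notes derivation from a commercial cDNA clone.

The associated publication concerns assembly of a GPR124-RECK-LRP5/6 co-receptor complex by WNT7A/B in brain endothelial cells, so the construct is suited to FLAG-based detection or immunoprecipitation and biotin-based capture or labelling of RECK in such signaling and interaction studies.
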