Features (pLannotate 1.2.2; 25 found; start..end, strand, type, name):
      4..158     -  CDS            lacZα (fragment): LacZα fragment of β-galactosidase; lacZ fragment
    318..697     +  enhancer       CMV enhancer: human cytomegalovirus immediate early enhancer
    699..898     +  promoter       CMV promoter: human cytomegalovirus (CMV) immediate early promoter
    932..976     +  CDS            preprotrypsin leader: leader sequence from mouse preprotrypsin
    977..1042    +  CDS            3xFLAG: three tandem FLAG® epitope tags, followed by an enterokinase cleavage site
   1058..1098    +  CDS            AviTag™ (fragment): peptide tag that allows for enzymatic biotinylation
   1106..3955    +  CDS            RECK: RECK_HUMAN - Also known as ST15 From Homo sapiens (Human).
   4024..4042    -  misc_feature   MCS (fragment): pUC18/19 multiple cloning site
   4043..4665    +  polyA_signal   hGH poly(A) signal: human growth hormone polyadenylation signal
   4694..5008    +  promoter       SV40 promoter: SV40 enhancer and early promoter
   5059..5850    +  CDS            neo: KKA2_KLEPN - Also known as kan, nptII. Experimental evidence at protein level: Swiss-Prot protein existence level 1. Resistance to kanamycin, neomycin, paromomycin, ribostamycin, butirosin and gentamicin B. From Klebsiella pneumoniae.
   5874..6251    +  CDS            ble: BLE_KLEPN - Experimental evidence at protein level: Swiss-Prot protein existence level 1. Binding protein with a strong affinity to the bleomycin family of antibiotics. Binds to CL990; an antimitotic-antibiotic compound. From Klebsiella pneumoniae.
   6293..6352    +  CDS            str (fragment): STR_KLEPN - Protein inferred from homology: Swiss-Prot protein existence level 3. The aminoglycoside phosphotransferases achieve inactivation of their antibiotic substrates by phosphorylation. From Klebsiella pneumoniae.
   6375..6398    -  rep_origin     CloDF13 ori (fragment): Plasmids containing the CloDF13 (CDF) origin of replication can be propagated in E. coli cells that contain additional plasmids with compatible origins.
   6399..6482    +  CDS            large T antigen (fragment): large T antigen from SV40 (simian virus 40)
   6505..6639    +  polyA_signal   SV40 poly(A) signal: SV40 polyadenylation signal
   6645..6663    -  promoter       T7 promoter: promoter for bacteriophage T7 RNA polymerase
   6701..6717    -  protein_bind   lac operator: The lac repressor binds to the lac operator to inhibit transcription in E. coli. This inhibition can be relieved by adding lactose or isopropyl-β-D-thiogalactopyranoside (IPTG). lac repressor encoded by lacI
   6725..6755    -  promoter       lac promoter: promoter for the E. coli lac operon
   6770..6791    -  protein_bind   CAP binding site: CAP binding activates transcription in the presence of cAMP. E. coli catabolite activator protein
   6804..6896    -  CDS            lacI (fragment): lac repressor; lacI; The lac repressor binds to the lac operator to inhibit transcription in E. coli. This inhibition can be relieved by adding lactose or isopropyl-β-D-thiogalactopyranoside (IPTG).
   7079..7667    -  rep_origin     ori: high-copy-number ColE1/pMB1/pBR322/pUC origin of replication
   7838..8698    -  CDS            AmpR: β-lactamase; bla; confers resistance to ampicillin, carbenicillin, and related antibiotics
   8699..8803    -  promoter       AmpR promoter: bla
   8830..9302    +  rep_origin     f1 ori (sequence partly withheld): f1 bacteriophage origin of replication; arrow indicates direction of (+) strand synthesis
>Addgene plasmid #246579 | p3xFLAG-CMV-9-BAP-RECK | addgene full sequence | sequence record 494494 | Addgene NGS Result
CCATTCGCCATTCAGGCTGCGCAACTGTTGGGAAGGGCGATCGGTGCGGGCCTCTTCGCTATTACGCCAG
CTGGCGAAAGGGGGATGTGCTGCAAGGCGATTAAGTTGGGTAACGCCAGGGTTTTCCCAGTCACGACGTT
GTAAAACGACGGCCAGTGCCAAGCTGATCTATACATTGAATCAATATTGGCAATTAGCCATATTAGTCAT
TGGTTATATAGCATAAATCAATATTGGCTATTGGCCATTGCATACGTTGTATCTATATCATAATATGTAC
ATTTATATTGGCTCATGTCCAATATGACCGCCATGTTGACATTGATTATTGACTAGTTATTAATAGTAAT
CAATTACGGGGTCATTAGTTCATAGCCCATATATGGAGTTCCGCGTTACATAACTTACGGTAAATGGCCC
GCCTGGCTGACCGCCCAACGACCCCCGCCCATTGACGTCAATAATGACGTATGTTCCCATAGTAACGCCA
ATAGGGACTTTCCATTGACGTCAATGGGTGGAGTATTTACGGTAAACTGCCCACTTGGCAGTACATCAAG
TGTATCATATGCCAAGTCCGCCCCCTATTGACGTCAATGACGGTAAATGGCCCGCCTGGCATTATGCCCA
GTACATGACCTTACGGGACTTTCCTACTTGGCAGTACATCTACGTATTAGTCATCGCTATTACCATGGTG
ATGCGGTTTTGGCAGTACACCAATGGGCGTGGATAGCGGTTTGACTCACGGGGATTTCCAAGTCTCCACC
CCATTGACGTCAATGGGAGTTTGTTTTGGCACCAAAATCAACGGGACTTTCCAAAATGTCGTAATAACCC
CGCCCCGTTGACGCAAATGGGCGGTAGGCGTGTACGGTGGGAGGTCTATATAAGCAGAGCTCGTTTAGTG
AACCGTCAGAATTAATTCACCATGTCTGCACTTCTGATCCTAGCTCTTGTTGGAGCTGCAGTTGCTGACT
ACAAAGACCATGACGGTGATTATAAAGATCATGACATCGATTACAAGGATGACGATGACAAGCTTGCGGC
CGCTGGTCTGAACGACATCTTCGAGGCTCAGAAAATCGAATGGCACGAGGCGGCCGCTGAGGTGGCAGGG
GGCCTGGCTCCGGGCAGTGCGGGTGCATTGTGTTGTAATCATTCAAAGGATAACCAAATGTGCCGTGATG
TATGTGAACAGATTTTCTCCTCAAAAAGTGAATCCCGACTAAAACATCTGTTGCAGCGAGCCCCAGATTA
TTGCCCAGAGACAATGGTTGAAATTTGGAATTGTATGAATTCATCTTTGCCAGGTGTGTTTAAGAAGTCT
GATGGCTGGGTTGGCTTAGGCTGCTGTGAACTGGCTATTGCCTTGGAGTGTCGACAGGCATGCAAGCAGG
CATCTTCAAAGAATGATATTTCCAAAGTTTGCAGAAAAGAATATGAGAATGCTCTTTTCAGTTGCATTAG
CAGAAATGAAATGGGCTCGGTTTGTTGCAGTTATGCAGGTCATCACACAAACTGCCGAGAATACTGTCAA
GCCATTTTTCGAACAGACTCTTCTCCTGGTCCATCTCAGATAAAAGCAGTGGAAAATTATTGCGCCTCTA
TTAGTCCACAATTAATACATTGTGTGAACAATTATACTCAATCTTATCCAATGAGGAACCCAACGGATAG
TTTATATTGCTGTGACAGAGCTGAAGACCATGCTTGCCAAAATGCCTGCAAGAGAATCCTGATGTCCAAG
AAAACGGAAATGGAGATTGTTGATGGTCTCATCGAGGGTTGTAAGACCCAGCCCTTGCCTCAAGATCCTC
TTTGGCAATGTTTTCTTGAAAGCTCACAATCTGTTCACCCTGGAGTCACTGTACACCCTCCTCCCTCTAC
AGGCCTCGATGGGGCTAAATTGCATTGTTGTTCTAAAGCAAACACTTCAACATGTAGGGAACTCTGCACT
AAACTTTACAGCATGAGCTGGGGCAATACACAGAGTTGGCAAGAGTTTGATCGCTTTTGTGAATATAATC
CAGTGGAAGTGTCCATGTTGACCTGTTTAGCGGATGTCCGGGAACCTTGCCAGTTGGGCTGTAGAAACCT
TACTTACTGTACTAATTTTAACAACAGGCCAACAGAACTTTTCAGGAGTTGTAATGCACAGTCAGATCAA
GGAGCCATGAATGACATGAAGTTGTGGGAGAAAGGAAGCATAAAGATGCCATTTATCAATATACCTGTTC
TTGATATTAAAAAGTGCCAGCCAGAGATGTGGAAAGCAATAGCTTGTTCACTGCAGATTAAACCTTGTCA
TAGTAAATCTCGGGGAAGTATTATTTGCAAATCAGATTGTGTGGAGATTCTTAAAAAATGTGGAGACCAG
AACAAATTCCCTGAAGACCACACAGCTGAAAGTATTTGTGAGCTTCTGTCACCTACAGATGATCTGAAGA
ATTGTATACCTTTGGATACATACCTCAGGCCAAGTACTTTAGGTAACATTGTAGAAGAAGTGACTCATCC
CTGTAACCCAAATCCTTGCCCTGCCAATGAGCTCTGTGAAGTAAACCGAAAAGGATGTCCATCTGGAGAT
CCCTGTCTTCCATACTTTTGTGTTCAAGGTTGCAAACTGGGAGAAGCTTCTGATTTCATTGTCCGTCAAG
GGACACTAATCCAGGTGCCATCATCTGCAGGGGAAGTTGGTTGTTATAAAATCTGTTCATGTGGACAAAG
TGGACTCTTAGAAAACTGTATGGAAATGCACTGTATAGACCTCCAGAAGTCTTGTATTGTTGGAGGAAAA
AGAAAAAGTCATGGAACATCCTTTAGTATTGACTGCAATGTCTGTTCTTGTTTTGCTGGCAATTTGGTGT
GCTCTACCCGCCTTTGCCTCAGTGAGCACAGTTCAGAAGATGACCGTCGTACCTTCACAGGTCTGCCCTG
TAACTGTGCAGATCAGTTTGTCCCTGTATGTGGGCAGAATGGGCGCACTTACCCCAGTGCCTGCATTGCT
CGCTGTGTGGGCCTCCAAGACCATCAGTTTGAGTTTGGATCATGCATGTCAAAGGATCCATGTAATCCTA
ATCCCTGCCAAAAAAACCAAAGGTGCATACCCAAACCACAGGTCTGCCTGACGACTTTTGATAAATTTGG
ATGTAGCCAGTATGAGTGTGTACCAAGACAGCTCGCGTGTGACCAGGTCCAAGATCCTGTTTGTGACACA
GACCACATGGAGCACAACAATCTCTGCACTTTATACCAAAGAGGAAAAAGCCTCTCTTACAAAGGTCCCT
GCCAGCCCTTTTGCAGAGCAACCGAGCCCGTATGTGGGCACAATGGTGAGACCTACAGCAGTGTGTGTGC
TGCCTACTCGGATCGCGTGGCAGTCGATTACTATGGGGACTGCCAGGCCGTCGGAGTCCTCTCAGAGCAC
AGCTCCGTCGCCGAGTGTGCTTCTGTCAAGTGTCCTTCGCTCTTGGCAGCTGGATGCAAACCCATCATCC
CACCGGGTGCTTGTTGCCCATTATGTGCTGGGATGTTAAGAGTTTTATTTGACAAAGAAAAACTGGATAC
TATTGCTAAGGTAACAAATAAAAAGCCAATAACAGTTCTGGAAATACTTCAGAAAATCCGCATGCACGTG
TCTGTCCCACAGTGTGATGTGTTTGGATACTTCAGCATTGAATCAGAAATTGTGATCCTGATCATTCCCG
TCGATCACTATCCAAAAGCTCTGCAGATTGAAGCCTGCAATAAAGAAGCAGAGAAGATTGAGTCCCTTAT
CAACTCTGACAGCCCGACTTTGGCGTCCCATGTCCCTCTCTCTGCCCTCATCATTTCCCAGGTACAGGTC
TCCAGCAGTGTGCCATCGGCCGGTGTCAGGGCCAGGCCTTCTTGCCACTCCCTCCTCCTTCCCCTCAGCT
TGGGCCTTGCCTTGCACTTGCTCTGGACATATAACTGACTGCCCACGGAAAGTGCAGAATGCTCCTCCAC
CTCACTCTCCTGCCAGATCTGATATCGGTACCAGTCGACTCTAGAGGATCCCGGGTGGCATCCCTGTGAC
CCCTCCCCAGTGCCTCTCCTGGCCCTGGAAGTTGCCACTCCAGTGCCCACCAGCCTTGTCCTAATAAAAT
TAAGTTGCATCATTTTGTCTGACTAGGTGTCCTTCTATAATATTATGGGGTGGAGGGGGGTGGTATGGAG
CAAGGGGCAAGTTGGGAAGACAACCTGTAGGGCCTGCGGGGTCTATTGGGAACCAAGCTGGAGTGCAGTG
GCACAATCTTGGCTCACTGCAATCTCCGCCTCCTGGGTTCAAGCGATTCTCCTGCCTCAGCCTCCCGAGT
TGTTGGGATTCCAGGCATGCATGACCAGGCTCAGCTAATTTTTGTTTTTTTGGTAGAGACGGGGTTTCAC
CATATTGGCCAGGCTGGTCTCCAACTCCTAATCTCAGGTGATCTACCCACCTTGGCCTCCCAAATTGCTG
GGATTACAGGCGTGAACCACTGCTCCCTTCCCTGTCCTTCTGATTTTAAAATAACTATACCAGCAGGAGG
ACGTCCAGACACAGCATAGGCTACCTGGCCATGCCCAACCGGTGGGACATTTGAGTTGCTTGCTTGGCAC
TGTCCTCTCATGCGTTGGGTCCACTCAGTAGATGCCTGTTGAATTGGGTACGCGGCCAGCTTGGCTGTGG
AATGTGTGTCAGTTAGGGTGTGGAAAGTCCCCAGGCTCCCCAGCAGGCAGAAGTATGCAAAGCATGCATC
TCAATTAGTCAGCAACCAGGTGTGGAAAGTCCCCAGGCTCCCCAGCAGGCAGAAGTATGCAAAGCATGCA
TCTCAATTAGTCAGCAACCATAGTCCCGCCCCTAACTCCGCCCATCCCGCCTCCGCTAACTCCGCCCAGT
TCCGCCCATTCTCCGCCCCATGGCTGACTAATTTTTTTTATTTATGCAGGCCGAGGCCGCCTCGGCCTCT
GAGCTATTCCAGAAGTAGTGAGGAGGCTTTTTTGGAGGAATTGATCAGCTTGGGATCTGATCAAGAGACA
GGATGAGGATCGTTTCGCATGATTGAACAAGATGGATTGCACGCAGGTTCTCCGGCCGCTTGGGTGGAGA
GGCTATTCGGCTATGACTGGGCACAACAGACAATCGGCTGCTCTGATGCCGCCGTGTTCCGGCTGTCAGC
GCAGGGGCGCCCGGTTCTTTTTGTCAAGACCGACCTGTCCGGTGCCCTGAATGAACTGCAGGACGAGGCA
GCGCGGCTATCGTGGCTGGCCACGACGGGCGTTCCTTGCGCAGCTGTGCTCGACGTTGTCACTGAAGCGG
GAAGGGACTGGCTGCTATTGGGCGAAGTGCCGGGGCAGGATCTCCTGTCATCTCACCTTGCTCCTGCCGA
GAAAGTATCCATCATGGCTGATGCAATGCGGCGGCTGCATACGCTTGATCCGGCTACCTGCCCATTCGAC
CACCAAGCGAAACATCGCATCGAGCGAGCACGTACTCGGATGGAAGCCGGTCTTGTCGATCAGGATGATC
TGGACGAAGAGCATCAGGGGCTCGCGCCAGCCGAACTGTTCGCCAGGCTCAAGGCGCGCATGCCCGACGG
CGAGGATCTCGTCGTGACCCATGGCGATGCCTGCTTGCCGAATATCATGGTGGAAAATGGCCGCTTTTCT
GGATTCATCGACTGTGGCCGGCTGGGTGTGGCGGACCGCTATCAGGACATAGCGTTGGCTACCCGTGATA
TTGCTGAAGAGCTTGGCGGCGAATGGGCTGACCGCTTCCTCGTGCTTTACGGTATCGCCGCTCCCGATTC
GCAGCGCATCGCCTTCTATCGCCTTCTTGACGAGTTCTTCTGAGCGGGACTCTGGGGTTCGAAATGACCG
ACCAAGCGACGCCCAACCTGCCATCACGAGATTTCGATTCCACCGCCGCCTTCTATGAAAGGTTGGGCTT
CGGAATCGTTTTCCGGGACGCCGGCTGGATGATCCTCCAGCGCGGGGATCTCATGCTGGAGTTCTTCGCC
CACCCCGGGCTCGATCCCCTCGCGAGTTGGTTCAGCTGCTGCCTGAGGCTGGACGACCTCGCGGAGTTCT
ACCGGCAGTGCAAATCCGTCGGCATCCAGGAAACCAGCAGCGGCTATCCGCGCATCCATGCCCCCGAACT
GCAGGAGTGGGGAGGCACGATGGCCGCTTTGGTCGACCCGGACGGGACGCTCCTGCGCCTGATACAGAAC
GAATTGCTTGCAGGCATCTCATGAGTGTGTCTTCCCGTTTTCCGCCTGAGGTCACTGCGTGGATGGAGCG
CTGGCGCCTGCTGCGCGACGGCGAGCTGCTCACCACCCACTCGCCAAGCTGGAACCGTAAAAAGGCCGCG
TTGCTGGCGTTTTTCCATAGGCTCCGCCGATCATAATCAGCCATACCACATTTGTAGAGGTTTTACTTGC
TTTAAAAAACCTCCCACACCTCCCCCTGAACCTGAAACATAAAATGAATGCAATTGTTGTTGTTAACTTG
TTTATTGCAGCTTATAATGGTTACAAATAAAGCAATAGCATCACAAATTTCACAAATAAAGCATTTTTTT
CACTGCATTCTAGTTGTGGTTTGTCCAAACTCATCAATGTATCTTATCATGTCTGGATCAATTCCCTATA
GTGAGTCGTATTAAATTCGTAATCATGTCATAGCTGTTTCCTGTGTGAAATTGTTATCCGCTCACAATTC
CACACAACATACGAGCCGGAAGCATAAAGTGTAAAGCCTGGGGTGCCTAATGAGTGAGCTAACTCACATT
AATTGCGTTGCGCTCACTGCCCGCTTTCCAGTCGGGAAACCTGTCGTGCCAGCTGCATTAATGAATCGGC
CAACGCGCGGGGAGAGGCGGTTTGCGTATTGGGCGCTCTTCCGCTTCCTCGCTCACTGACTCGCTGCGCT
CGGTCGTTCGGCTGCGGCGAGCGGTATCAGCTCACTCAAAGGCGGTAATACGGTTATCCACAGAATCAGG
GGATAACGCAGGAAAGAACATGTGAGCAAAAGGCCAGCAAAAGGCCAGGAACCGTAAAAAGGCCGCGTTG
CTGGCGTTTTTCCATAGGCTCCGCCCCCCTGACGAGCATCACAAAAATCGACGCTCAAGTCAGAGGTGGC
GAAACCCGACAGGACTATAAAGATACCAGGCGTTTCCCCCTGGAAGCTCCCTCGTGCGCTCTCCTGTTCC
GACCCTGCCGCTTACCGGATACCTGTCCGCCTTTCTCCCTTCGGGAAGCGTGGCGCTTTCTCATAGCTCA
CGCTGTAGGTATCTCAGTTCGGTGTAGGTCGTTCGCTCCAAGCTGGGCTGTGTGCACGAACCCCCCGTTC
AGCCCGACCGCTGCGCCTTATCCGGTAACTATCGTCTTGAGTCCAACCCGGTAAGACACGACTTATCGCC
ACTGGCAGCAGCCACTGGTAACAGGATTAGCAGAGCGAGGTATGTAGGCGGTGCTACAGAGTTCTTGAAG
TGGTGGCCTAACTACGGCTACACTAGAAGAACAGTATTTGGTATCTGCGCTCTGCTGAAGCCAGTTACCT
TCGGAAAAAGAGTTGGTAGCTCTTGATCCGGCAAACAAACCACCGCTGGTAGCGGTGGTTTTTTTGTTTG
CAAGCAGCAGATTACGCGCAGAAAAAAAGGATCTCAAGAAGATCCTTTGATCTTTTCTACGGGGTCTGAC
GCTCAGTGGAACGAAAACTCACGTTAAGGGATTTTGGTCATGAGATTATCAAAAAGGATCTTCACCTAGA
TCCTTTTAAATTAAAAATGAAGTTTTAAATCAATCTAAAGTATATATGAGTAAACTTGGTCTGACAGTTA
CCAATGCTTAATCAGTGAGGCACCTATCTCAGCGATCTGTCTATTTCGTTCATCCATAGTTGCCTGACTC
CCCGTCGTGTAGATAACTACGATACGGGAGGGCTTACCATCTGGCCCCAGTGCTGCAATGATACCGCGAG
ACCCACGCTCACCGGCTCCAGATTTATCAGCAATAAACCAGCCAGCCGGAAGGGCCGAGCGCAGAAGTGG
TCCTGCAACTTTATCCGCCTCCATCCAGTCTATTAATTGTTGCCGGGAAGCTAGAGTAAGTAGTTCGCCA
GTTAATAGTTTGCGCAACGTTGTTGCCATTGCTACAGGCATCGTGGTGTCACGCTCGTCGTTTGGTATGG
CTTCATTCAGCTCCGGTTCCCAACGATCAAGGCGAGTTACATGATCCCCCATGTTGTGCAAAAAAGCGGT
TAGCTCCTTCGGTCCTCCGATCGTTGTCAGAAGTAAGTTGGCCGCAGTGTTATCACTCATGGTTATGGCA
GCACTGCATAATTCTCTTACTGTCATGCCATCCGTAAGATGCTTTTCTGTGACTGGTGAGTACTCAACCA
AGTCATTCTGAGAATAGTGTATGCGGCGACCGAGTTGCTCTTGCCCGGCGTCAATACGGGATAATACCGC
GCCACATAGCAGAACTTTAAAAGTGCTCATCATTGGAAAACGTTCTTCGGGGCGAAAACTCTCAAGGATC
TTACCGCTGTTGAGATCCAGTTCGATGTAACCCACTCGTGCACCCAACTGATCTTCAGCATCTTTTACTT
TCACCAGCGTTTCTGGGTGAGCAAAAACAGGAAGGCAAAATGCCGCAAAAAAGGGAATAAGGGCGACACG
GAAATGTTGAATACTCATACTCTTCCTTTTTCAATATTATTGAAGCATTTATCAGGGTTATTGTCTCATG
AGCGGATACATATTTGAATGTATTTAGAAAAATAAACAAATAGGGGTTCCGCGCACATTTCCCCGAAAAG
TGCCACCTG
[124 nt withheld, positions 8830-8953]
C
[91 nt withheld, positions 8955-9045]
A
[49 nt withheld, positions 9047-9095]
CCTTTGACGTTGGAGTCCACGTTCTTTAAGAGTCCACTATTAAAGAAC
[33 nt withheld, positions 9144-9176]
ACCCTATCTCGGTCTATTCTTTTGATTTATAAGGGATTTTGCCGATTTCGGCCTATTGGTTAAAAAATGA
GCTGATTTAACAAAAATTTAACGCGAATTTTAACAAAATATTAACGCTTACAATTT
